>Addgene plasmid #193144 | PB-SRT-Puro_BC2 | addgene full sequence | sequence record 378585 | Addgene NGS Result
CTAAATTGTAAGCGTTAATATTTTGTTAAAATTCGCGTTAAATTTTTGTTAAATCAGCTCATTTTTTAAC
CAATAGGCCGAAATCGGCAAAATCCCTTATAAATCAAAAGAATAGACCGAGATAGGGTTGAGTGGCCGCT
ACAGGGCGCTCCCATTCGCCATTCAGGCTGCGCAACTGTTGGGAAGGGCGTTTCGGTGCGGGCCTCTTCG
CTATTACGCCAGCTGGCGAAAGGGGGATGTGCTGCAAGGCGATTAAGTTGGGTAACGCCAGGGTTTTCCC
AGTCACGACGTTGTAAAACGACGGCCAGTGAGCGCGACGTAATACGACTCACTATAGGGCGAATTGGCGG
AAGGCCGTCAAGGCCGCATTTAACCCTAGAAAGATAATCATATTGTGACGTACGTTAAAGATAATCATGT
GTAAAATTGACGCATGTGTTTTATCGGTCTGTATATCGAGGTTTATTTATTAATTTGAATAGATATTAAG
TTTTATTATATTTACACTTACATACTAATAATAAATTCAACAAACAATTTATTTATGTTTATTTATTTAT
TAAAAAAAACAAAAACTCAAAATTTCTTCTATAAAGTAACAAAACTTTTATCGAATTCCTGCAGCCCAGC
TTGATCTTAGGTCCCTCGACGAATTCTCTAGAGAAGAGCATGCGTGAGGCTCCGGTGCCCGTCAGTGGGC
AGAGCGCACATCGCCCACAGTCCCCGAGAAGTTGGGGGGAGGGGTCGGCAATTGAACCGGTGCCTAGAGA
AGGTGGCGCGGGGTAAACTGGGAAAGTGATGTCGTGTACTGGCTCCGCCTTTTTCCCGAGGGTGGGGGAG
AACCGTATATAAGTGCAGTAGTCGCCGTGAACGTTCTTTTTCGCAACGGGTTTGCCGCCAGAACACAGGT
AAGTGCCGTGTGTGGTTCCCGCGGGCCTGGCCTCTTTACGGGTTATGGCCCTTGCGTGCCTTGAATTACT
TCCACGCCCCTGGCTGCAGTACGTGATTCTTGATCCCGAGCTTCGGGTTGGAAGTGGGTGGGAGAGTTCG
AGGCCTTGCGCTTAAGGAGCCCCTTCGCCTCGTGCTTGAGTTGAGGCCTGGCTTGGGCGCTGGGGCCGCC
GCGTGCGAATCTGGTGGCACCTTCGCGCCTGTCTCGCTGCTTTCGATAAGTCTCTAGCCATTTAAAATTT
TTGATGACCTGCTGCGACGCTTTTTTTCTGGCAAGATAGTCTTGTAAATGCGGGCCAAGATCTGCACACT
GGTATTTCGGTTTTTGGGGCCGCGGGCGGCGACGGGGCCCGTGCGTCCCAGCGCACATGTTCGGCGAGGC
GGGGCCTGCGAGCGCGGCCACCGAGAATCGGACGGGGGTAGTCTCAAGCTGGCCGGCCTGCTCTGGTGCC
TGGCCTCGCGCCGCCGTGTATCGCCCCGCCCTGGGCGGCAAGGCTGGCCCGGTCGGCACCAGTTGCGTGA
GCGGAAAGATGGCCGCTTCCCGGCCCTGCTGCAGGGAGCTCAAAATGGAGGACGCGGCGCTCGGGAGAGC
GGGCGGGTGAGTCACCCACACAAAGGAAAAGGGCCTTTCCGTCCTCAGCCGTCGCTTCATGTGACTCCAC
GGAGTACCGGGCGCCGTCCAGGCACCTCGATTAGTTCTCGAGCTTTTGGAGTACGTCGTCTTTAGGTTGG
GGGGAGGGGTTTTATGCGATGGAGTTTCCCCACACTGAGTGGGTGGAGACTGAAGTTAGGCCAGCTTGGC
ACTTGATGTAATTCTCCTTGGAATTTGCCCTTTTTGAGTTTGGATCTTGGTTCATTCTCAAGCCTCAGAC
AGTGGTTCAAAGTTTTTTTCTTCCATTTCAGGTGTCGTGAAAACTACGCCACCATGACCGAGTACAAGCC
CACGGTGCGCCTCGCCACCCGCGACGACGTCCCCAGGGCCGTACGCACCCTCGCCGCCGCGTTCGCCGAC
TACCCCGCCACGCGCCACACCGTCGATCCGGACCGCCACATCGAGCGGGTCACCGAGCTGCAAGAACTCT
TCCTCACGCGCGTCGGGCTCGACATCGGCAAGGTGTGGGTCGCGGACGACGGCGCCGCGGTGGCGGTCTG
GACCACGCCGGAGAGCGTCGAAGCGGGGGCGGTGTTCGCCGAGATCGGCCCGCGCATGGCCGAGTTGAGC
GGTTCCCGGCTGGCCGCGCAGCAACAGATGGAAGGCCTCCTGGCGCCGCACCGGCCCAAGGAGCCCGCGT
GGTTCCTGGCCACCGTCGGCGTCTCGCCCGACCACCAGGGCAAGGGTCTGGGCAGCGCCGTCGTGCTCCC
CGGAGTGGAGGCGGCCGAGCGCGCCGGGGTGCCCGCCTTCCTGGAGACCTCCGCGCCCCGCAACCTCCCC
TTCTACGAGCGGCTCGGCTTCACCGTCACCGCCGACGTCGAGGTGCCCGAAGGACCGCGCACCTGGTGCA
TGACCCGCAAGCCCGGTGCCTGATAACAACTCGAGTACCGGCTTAAGTGATAGATCGGAAGAGCGGTTCA
GCAGGAATGCCGAGACCGGTTTAAACTCAGTGTCCATAGCGACGCCGGCGCGATAAGCTATCTATAACAA
GAAAATATATATATAATAAGTTATCACGTAAGTAGAACATGAAATAACAATATAATTATCGTATGAGTTA
AATCTTAAAAGTCACGTAAAAGATAATCATGCGTCATTTTGACTCACGCGGTCGTTATAGTTCAAAATCA
GTGACACTTACCGCATTGACAAGCACGCCTCACGGGAGCTCCAAGCGGCGACTGAGATGTCCTAAATGCA
CAGCGACGGATTCGCGCTATTTAGAAAGAGAGAGCAATATTTCAAGAATGCATGCGTCAATTTTACGCAG
ACTATCTTTCTGAGGTTAAGAGCTCAAGCTTCTGAGATGCAGGTACATCCCACTGATGAGTCCCAAATAG
GACGAAACGCGCTTCGGTGCGTCTGGGATTCCACTGCTATCCACGCGGCCGCACGGCATTACGTTAGACG
TCTAGGCCACACCACCCTGAAGGCGCCTGCTCGCCTCTGATCTGTTGAAGCTAAGCAGGGTCGGTCCTGG
TTAGTACTTGGATGGGACTCCGCCTGGTAATAGCCGGTACCGTAGGCTTGCATGGTCATAGCTGTTTCCT
TGCGTATTGGGCGCTCTCCGCTTCCTCGCTCACTGACTCGCTGCGCTCGGTCGTTCGGGTAAAGCCTGGG
GTGCCTAATGAGCAAAAGGCCAGCAAAAGGCCAGGAACCGTAAAAAGGCCGCGTTGCTGGCGTTTTTCCA
TAGGCTCCGCCCCCCTGACGAGCATCACAAAAATCGACGCTCAAGTCAGAGGTGGCGAAACCCGACAGGA
CTATAAAGATACCAGGCGTTTCCCCCTGGAAGCTCCCTCGTGCGCTCTCCTGTTCCGACCCTGCCGCTTA
CCGGATACCTGTCCGCCTTTCTCCCTTCGGGAAGCGTGGCGCTTTCTCATAGCTCACGCTGTAGGTATCT
CAGTTCGGTGTAGGTCGTTCGCTCCAAGCTGGGCTGTGTGCACGAACCCCCCGTTCAGCCCGACCGCTGC
GCCTTATCCGGTAACTATCGTCTTGAGTCCAACCCGGTAAGACACGACTTATCGCCACTGGCAGCAGCCA
CTGGTAACAGGATTAGCAGAGCGAGGTATGTAGGCGGTGCTACAGAGTTCTTGAAGTGGTGGCCTAACTA
CGGCTACACTAGAAGAACAGTATTTGGTATCTGCGCTCTGCTGAAGCCAGTTACCTTCGGAAAAAGAGTT
GGTAGCTCTTGATCCGGCAAACAAACCACCGCTGGTAGCGGTGGTTTTTTTGTTTGCAAGCAGCAGATTA
CGCGCAGAAAAAAAGGATCTCAAGAAGATCCTTTGATCTTTTCTACGGGGTCTGACGCTCAGTGGAACGA
AAACTCACGTTAAGGGATTTTGGTCATGAGATTATCAAAAAGGATCTTCACCTAGATCCTTTTAAATTAA
AAATGAAGTTTTAAATCAATCTAAAGTATATATGAGTAAACTTGGTCTGACAGTTACCAATGCTTAATCA
GTGAGGCACCTATCTCAGCGATCTGTCTATTTCGTTCATCCATAGTTGCCTGACTCCCCGTCGTGTAGAT
AACTACGATACGGGAGGGCTTACCATCTGGCCCCAGTGCTGCAATGATACCGCGAGAACCACGCTCACCG
GCTCCAGATTTATCAGCAATAAACCAGCCAGCCGGAAGGGCCGAGCGCAGAAGTGGTCCTGCAACTTTAT
CCGCCTCCATCCAGTCTATTAATTGTTGCCGGGAAGCTAGAGTAAGTAGTTCGCCAGTTAATAGTTTGCG
CAACGTTGTTGCCATTGCTACAGGCATCGTGGTGTCACGCTCGTCGTTTGGTATGGCTTCATTCAGCTCC
GGTTCCCAACGATCAAGGCGAGTTACATGATCCCCCATGTTGTGCAAAAAAGCGGTTAGCTCCTTCGGTC
CTCCGATCGTTGTCAGAAGTAAGTTGGCCGCAGTGTTATCACTCATGGTTATGGCAGCACTGCATAATTC
TCTTACTGTCATGCCATCCGTAAGATGCTTTTCTGTGACTGGTGAGTACTCAACCAAGTCATTCTGAGAA
TAGTGTATGCGGCGACCGAGTTGCTCTTGCCCGGCGTCAATACGGGATAATACCGCGCCACATAGCAGAA
CTTTAAAAGTGCTCATCATTGGAAAACGTTCTTCGGGGCGAAAACTCTCAAGGATCTTACCGCTGTTGAG
ATCCAGTTCGATGTAACCCACTCGTGCACCCAACTGATCTTCAGCATCTTTTACTTTCACCAGCGTTTCT
GGGTGAGCAAAAACAGGAAGGCAAAATGCCGCAAAAAAGGGAATAAGGGCGACACGGAAATGTTGAATAC
TCATACTCTTCCTTTTTCAATATTATTGAAGCATTTATCAGGGTTATTGTCTCATGAGCGGATACATATT
TGAATGTATTTAGAAAAATAAACAAATAGGGGTTCCGCGCACATTTCCCCGAAAAGTGCCAC
Features (pLannotate 1.2.2; 14 found; start..end, strand, type, name):
      3..134     -  rep_origin     M13 ori (fragment): M13 bacteriophage origin of replication; arrow indicates direction of (+) strand synthesis
    155..311     -  CDS            lacZα (fragment): LacZα fragment of β-galactosidase; lacZ fragment
    320..338     +  promoter       T7 promoter: promoter for bacteriophage T7 RNA polymerase
    609..627     -  misc_feature   MCS (fragment): pBluescript multiple cloning site
    697..908     +  promoter       EF-1α core promoter: core promoter for human elongation factor EF-1α
    909..1022    +  intron         EF-1α intron A (fragment): intron upstream of the start codon of human EF-1α
   1648..1851    +  intron         EF-1α intron A: truncated intron upstream of the start codon of human EF-1α
   1874..2473    +  CDS            PuroR: puromycin N-acetyltransferase; pac from Streptomyces alboniger; confers resistance to puromycin
   2916..2968    +  ncRNA          Hammerhead 1: Accession: RF00163 - Hammerhead ribozyme (type I)
   3009..3127    +  ncRNA          5S rRNA: Accession: RF00001 - 5S ribosomal RNA
   3167..3207    -  rep_origin     RSF ori (fragment): Plasmids containing the RSF 1030 origin of replication can be propagated in E. coli cells that contain additional plasmids with compatible origins.
   3285..3873    -  rep_origin     ori: high-copy-number ColE1/pMB1/pBR322/pUC origin of replication
   4044..4904    -  CDS            AmpR: β-lactamase; bla; confers resistance to ampicillin, carbenicillin, and related antibiotics
   4905..5009    -  promoter       AmpR promoter: bla
