[The description below was written by a language model from this plasmid's Addgene catalogue record and pLannotate feature annotations shown in this document.]
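Description:
PB-SRT-Puro_BC2 is a 5,032-nt mammalian expression plasmid carrying a barcoded piggyBac self-reporting transposon (SRT) for calling cards experiments in mammalian cells. It derives from the PB-SRT-Puro backbone, which retains pBluescript-type remnants (fragments of an M13 origin, lacZα, the multiple cloning site and a T7 promoter). In bacteria it is maintained at high copy through a ColE1/pUC-type origin and selected with ampicillin via the bla gene and its native promoter.

The payload is a puromycin N-acetyltransferase (PuroR) coding sequence driven by the human EF-1α core promoter together with portions of EF-1α intron A, giving strong constitutive expression and allowing puromycin selection of cells carrying the cassette. The piggyBac terminal repeats that should flank this cassette are not called in the automated annotation, so their positions cannot be given from the record. No polyadenylation signal is annotated after PuroR, which fits the general self-reporting design: transcripts starting in an integrated transposon read through its end into adjacent genomic sequence, so insertion sites can be recovered from RNA. A hammerhead ribozyme is annotated downstream of the marker; in SRT designs such an element lies outside the transposon and cleaves transcripts from unexcised plasmid, though the record does not state this explicitly. The 5S rRNA and RSF origin fragment hits nearby are short automated matches of uncertain significance.

This version carries a four-base barcode, recorded as the insert's "mutation", that distinguishes it from sibling constructs in the same series, so samples or replicates can be pooled and later told apart. A piggyBac transposase, typically fused to a transcription factor of interest in calling cards work, is not encoded here and would have to be supplied separately. The associated publication uses these barcoded SRTs to measure transcription factor binding together with gene expression.
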