Addgene plasmid #193144: PB-SRT-Puro_BC2
Purpose: Barcoded piggyBac self-reporting transposon with puromycin marker for mammalian calling cards
Depositing lab: Rob Mitra. Depositing organization: Washington University in Saint Louis. Publication: Measuring transcription factor binding and gene expression using barcoded self-reporting transposon calling cards and transcriptomes. Lalli M, Yen A, Thopte U, Dong F, Moudgil A, Chen X, Milbrandt J, Dougherty JD, Mitra RD. NAR Genom Bioinform. 2022 Aug 31;4(3):lqac061. doi: 10.1093/nargab/lqac061. eCollection 2022 Sep. PubMed 36062164.
Backbone
  Vector backbone: PB-SRT-Puro
  Vector type: Mammalian Expression
Growth in bacteria
  Bacterial resistance: Ampicillin, 100 μg/mL
  Growth temperature: 37°C
  Growth strain: NEB Stable
  Copy number: High Copy
Gene/Insert
  Gene/Insert name: Barcoded piggyBac Puro SRT
  Species: H. sapiens (human)
  Mutation: Barcode: CTGA
  Cloning method: Gibson Cloning
Terms and licenses: Academic/Nonprofit Terms; Industry Terms: Not Available to Industry
How to cite: PB-SRT-Puro_BC2 was a gift from Rob Mitra (Addgene plasmid # 193144 ; http://n2t.net/addgene:193144 ; RRID:Addgene_193144)
